Addgene plasmid #173481: HC-M
Purpose: An rrnB P1-based GFP ATP reporter in E. coli
Depositing lab: Rahul Sarpeshkar. Depositing organization: Dartmouth College and Medical School. Publication: Measuring and modeling energy and power consumption in living microbial cells with a synthetic ATP reporter. Deng Y, Beahm DR, Ionov S, Sarpeshkar R. BMC Biol. 2021 May 17;19(1):101. doi: 10.1186/s12915-021-01023-2. PubMed 34001118.
Backbone
  Vector backbone: pJF72
  Total vector size (bp): 3033
  Vector type: Bacterial Expression, Synthetic Biology
Growth in bacteria
  Bacterial resistance: Ampicillin, 100 μg/mL
  Growth temperature: 37°C
  Growth strain: DH5alpha
  Growth instructions: Ampicillin selection is 100 ug/ml. Carbenicillin selection is 50 ug/ml. The recommended strain for expression is BL21(DE3).
  Copy number: High Copy
Gene/Insert
  Gene/Insert name: GFP-mut2 (alt name: mutated fast-folding GFP)
  Promoter: rrnB P1
  Tag / fusion protein: ssrA degradation tag
  Cloning method: Gibson Cloning
  Sequencing primers: 5′ ggttattgtctcatgagcgga; 3′ ggcggatttgtcctactcagg
Terms and licenses: Academic/Nonprofit Terms; Industry Terms: Not Available to Industry
How to cite: HC-M was a gift from Rahul Sarpeshkar (Addgene plasmid # 173481 ; http://n2t.net/addgene:173481 ; RRID:Addgene_173481)
