[The description below was written by a language model from this plasmid's Addgene catalogue record and pLannotate feature annotations shown in this document.]
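Description:
HC-M is a small (about 3.0 kb) high-copy bacterial expression plasmid built on the pJF72 backbone and designed as a synthetic ATP reporter for E. coli. It replicates from a ColE1/pMB1/pUC-type origin and is selected through a β-lactamase (AmpR) cassette driven by its own bla promoter, which confers resistance to ampicillin and carbenicillin. A phage lambda t0 terminator lies between the end of the resistance gene and the origin, insulating the two. The record names DH5alpha as the propagation strain and recommends BL21(DE3) for reporter expression.

The payload is a single reporter unit assembled by Gibson cloning. According to the catalogue entry, the ribosomal RNA promoter rrnB P1 drives GFPmut2, a rapidly maturing Aequorea victoria GFP variant. The promoter itself is not annotated in the feature table, but a short fragment of murI, the gene that lies just upstream of the rrnB operon in the E. coli chromosome, is detected ahead of the GFP coding sequence. This is consistent with a native rrnB upstream region having been carried in. The GFP open reading frame is followed by a sequence matching part of the LVA variant of the ssrA degradation tag, which targets the protein to the ClpXP and ClpAP proteases, and transcription ends at the rrnB T1 terminator. Initiation at rrnB P1 is generally understood to be sensitive to the concentration of the initiating nucleotide, so promoter output tracks cellular energy status. The fast-folding, short-lived GFP lets fluorescence follow changes in promoter activity rather than accumulate. The construct is intended for measuring and modelling ATP levels and energy use in living bacterial cells.
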