Features (pLannotate 1.2.2; 8 found; start..end, strand, type, name):
     58..147     +  CDS            murI (fragment): MURI_ECOLI - Also known as dga, glr, yijA. Experimental evidence at protein level: Swiss-Prot protein existence level 1. Provides the (R)-glutamate required for cell wall biosynthesis. From Escherichia coli (strain K12).
    264..977     +  CDS            GFPmut2: GFPmut2 is a basic (constitutively fluorescent) green fluorescent protein published in 1996, derived from Aequorea victoria. It is reported to be a very rapidly-maturing weak dimer.
    987..1016    +  CDS            ssrA tag (LVA) (fragment): C-terminal peptide that mediates degradation in bacteria through the ClpXP and ClpAP proteases (McGinness et al., 2006) mutant LVA variant that confers accelerated degradation under some conditions (Andersen et al., 1998)
   1058..1144    +  terminator     rrnB T1 terminator: Escherichia coli rrnB; transcription terminator T1 from the E. coli rrnB gene
   1308..1896    -  rep_origin     ori: high-copy-number ColE1/pMB1/pBR322/pUC origin of replication
   1984..2078    -  terminator     lambda t0 terminator: transcription terminator from phage lambda
   2108..2968    -  CDS            AmpR: β-lactamase; bla; confers resistance to ampicillin, carbenicillin, and related antibiotics
   2969..40      -  promoter       AmpR promoter (across the origin): bla
>Addgene plasmid #173481 | HC-M | addgene full sequence | sequence record 339572 | Addgene NGS Result
TTGAATGTATTTAGAAAAATAAACAAATAGGGGTTCCGCGCACATTTCCCCGAAAAGTGCCACCTGACGT
CGCCAGGAGCTGAACAATTATTGCCCGTTTTACAGCGTTACGGCTTCGAAACGCTCGAAAAACTGGCAGT
TTTAGGCTGATTTGGTTGAATGTTGCGCGGTCAGAAAATTATTTTAAATTTCCTCTTGTCAGGCCGGAAT
AACTCCCTATAATGCGCCACCAAACATTCACCGATATCCGAACGGAGGTAGTTATGTCGAAAGGTGAGGA
GTTATTCACAGGGGTCGTGCCCATTTTAGTGGAACTTGACGGAGATGTCAACGGTCACAAGTTTAGTGTG
TCTGGCGAGGGGGAGGGGGATGCCACGTATGGCAAGTTGACCTTGAAGTTTATCTGTACTACCGGAAAAT
TACCCGTGCCGTGGCCGACATTGGTCACAACTTTTGCTTACGGTCTTCAGTGCTTCGCTCGCTACCCCGA
TCATATGAAGCAGCATGATTTTTTCAAAAGCGCGATGCCCGAGGGGTATGTTCAAGAACGTACCATTTTC
TTCAAGGACGATGGCAACTACAAGACTCGTGCAGAGGTCAAATTTGAGGGTGACACTCTTGTAAATCGCA
TTGAGTTAAAGGGTATCGATTTCAAAGAAGACGGCAATATTCTTGGGCACAAATTAGAATACAACTACAA
CAGCCATAACGTGTATATTATGGCTGACAAACAAAAGAATGGAATTAAGGTTAATTTTAAGATCCGCCAT
AATATTGAGGACGGATCAGTTCAGCTGGCGGATCACTATCAACAGAATACACCGATCGGTGACGGCCCTG
TGCTGCTTCCAGACAACCACTATTTATCCACTCAGTCCAAGTTATCTAAAGACCCCAATGAAAAACGCGA
TCATATGGTTTTGTTAGAGTTCGTAACGGCTGCAGGAATCACTCATGGTATGGACGAGTTGCATAAAAGG
CCTGCAGCAAACGACGAAAACTACGCTTTAGCAGCTTAATAACCCGGGGGATCCCATGGTACGCGTGCTA
GAGGCATCAAATAAAACGAAAGGCTCAGTCGAAAGACTGGGCCTTTCGTTTTATCTGTTGTTTGTCGGTG
AACGCTCTCCTGAGTAGGACAAATCCGCCGCCCTAGACCTAGGCGTTCGGCTGCGGCGAGCGGTATCAGC
TCACTCAAAGGCGGTAATACGGTTATCCACAGAATCAGGGGATAACGCAGGAAAGAACATGTGAGCAAAA
GGCCAGCAAAAGGCCAGGAACCGTAAAAAGGCCGCGTTGCTGGCGTTTTTCCATAGGCTCCGCCCCCCTG
ACGAGCATCACAAAAATCGACGCTCAAGTCAGAGGTGGCGAAACCCGACAGGACTATAAAGATACCAGGC
GTTTCCCCCTGGAAGCTCCCTCGTGCGCTCTCCTGTTCCGACCCTGCCGCTTACCGGATACCTGTCCGCC
TTTCTCCCTTCGGGAAGCGTGGCGCTTTCTCATAGCTCACGCTGTAGGTATCTCAGTTCGGTGTAGGTCG
TTCGCTCCAAGCTGGGCTGTGTGCACGAACCCCCCGTTCAGCCCGACCGCTGCGCCTTATCCGGTAACTA
TCGTCTTGAGTCCAACCCGGTAAGACACGACTTATCGCCACTGGCAGCAGCCACTGGTAACAGGATTAGC
AGAGCGAGGTATGTAGGCGGTGCTACAGAGTTCTTGAAGTGGTGGCCTAACTACGGCTACACTAGAAGGA
CAGTATTTGGTATCTGCGCTCTGCTGAAGCCAGTTACCTTCGGAAAAAGAGTTGGTAGCTCTTGATCCGG
CAAACAAACCACCGCTGGTAGCGGTGGTTTTTTTGTTTGCAAGCAGCAGATTACGCGCAGAAAAAAAGGA
TCTCAAGAAGATCCTTTGATCTTTTCTACGGGGTCTGACGCTCAGTGGAACGAAAACTCACGTTAAGGGA
TTTTGGTCATGACTAGTGCTTGGATTCTCACCAATAAAAAACGCCCGGCGGCAACCGAGCGTTCTGAACA
AATCCAGATGGAGTTCTGAGGTCATTACTGGATCTATCAACAGGAGTCCAAGCGAGCTCGTAAACTTGGT
CTGACAGTTACCAATGCTTAATCAGTGAGGCACCTATCTCAGCGATCTGTCTATTTCGTTCATCCATAGT
TGCCTGACTCCCCGTCGTGTAGATAACTACGATACGGGAGGGCTTACCATCTGGCCCCAGTGCTGCAATG
ATACCGCGAGACCCACGCTCACCGGCTCCAGATTTATCAGCAATAAACCAGCCAGCCGGAAGGGCCGAGC
GCAGAAGTGGTCCTGCAACTTTATCCGCCTCCATCCAGTCTATTAATTGTTGCCGGGAAGCTAGAGTAAG
TAGTTCGCCAGTTAATAGTTTGCGCAACGTTGTTGCCATTGCTACAGGCATCGTGGTGTCACGCTCGTCG
TTTGGTATGGCTTCATTCAGCTCCGGTTCCCAACGATCAAGGCGAGTTACATGATCCCCCATGTTGTGCA
AAAAAGCGGTTAGCTCCTTCGGTCCTCCGATCGTTGTCAGAAGTAAGTTGGCCGCAGTGTTATCACTCAT
GGTTATGGCAGCACTGCATAATTCTCTTACTGTCATGCCATCCGTAAGATGCTTTTCTGTGACTGGTGAG
TACTCAACCAAGTCATTCTGAGAATAGTGTATGCGGCGACCGAGTTGCTCTTGCCCGGCGTCAATACGGG
ATAATACCGCGCCACATAGCAGAACTTTAAAAGTGCTCATCATTGGAAAACGTTCTTCGGGGCGAAAACT
CTCAAGGATCTTACCGCTGTTGAGATCCAGTTCGATGTAACCCACTCGTGCACCCAACTGATCTTCAGCA
TCTTTTACTTTCACCAGCGTTTCTGGGTGAGCAAAAACAGGAAGGCAAAATGCCGCAAAAAAGGGAATAA
GGGCGACACGGAAATGTTGAATACTCATACTCTTCCTTTTTCAATATTATTGAAGCATTTATCAGGGTTA
TTGTCTCATGAGCGGATACATAT
